Addgene plasmid #212045: 3'-3xFLAG minimal CMV pCDNA5
Purpose: (Empty Backbone) LR destination vector for integration into N2a rtTA3 expressing cells with an FRT site in the Rosa26 locus
Depositing lab: Benjamin Blencowe. Depositing organization: University of Toronto. Publication: Systematic analysis of alternative exon-dependent interactome remodeling reveals multitasking functions of gene regulatory factors. Roth JF, Braunschweig U, Wu M, Li JD, Lin ZY, Larsen B, Weatheritt RJ, Gingras AC, Blencowe BJ. Mol Cell. 2023 Dec 7;83(23):4222-4238.e10. doi: 10.1016/j.molcel.2023.10.034. PubMed 38065061.
Backbone
  Vector backbone: modified pCDNA5 destination vector
  Vector type: Mammalian Expression
Growth in bacteria
  Bacterial resistance: Ampicillin, 100 μg/mL
  Growth temperature: 37°C
  Growth strain: ccdB Survival
  Copy number: High Copy
Gene/Insert
  Gene/Insert name: None
Terms and licenses: Academic/Nonprofit Terms; Industry Terms: Not Available to Industry
How to cite: 3'-3xFLAG minimal CMV pCDNA5 was a gift from Benjamin Blencowe (Addgene plasmid # 212045 ; http://n2t.net/addgene:212045 ; RRID:Addgene_212045)
