[The description below was written by a language model from this plasmid's Addgene catalogue record and pLannotate feature annotations shown in this document.]
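Description:
3'-3xFLAG minimal CMV pCDNA5 is an empty Gateway destination vector for mammalian expression, built on a modified pCDNA5 backbone. It is designed for site-specific integration into N2a cells that express the rtTA3 transactivator and carry an FRT site in the Rosa26 locus. In bacteria it replicates from a high-copy ColE1/pUC-type origin and is selected with ampicillin through the bla gene. Because the Gateway cassette encodes the CcdB toxin, the unrecombined vector must be maintained in a ccdB-tolerant strain. The annotation also picks up a partial f1 origin and small remnants of lac and other backbone elements, which do not appear to have a functional role.

The expression unit is driven by a tetracycline-responsive promoter, annotated as repeated tet operator fragments followed by a minimal CMV-type promoter, so transcription should depend on rtTA3 and doxycycline. Downstream lies the attR1–attR2 cassette, which contains a chloramphenicol resistance gene and ccdB. An LR reaction with an entry clone replaces this cassette with the gene of interest, and ccdB counter-selects against unrecombined plasmid. A 3xFLAG epitope sits immediately after attR2, so an open reading frame cloned in frame without a stop codon receives a C-terminal tag. The bGH polyadenylation signal terminates the transcript.

An FRT site lies directly upstream of a hygromycin resistance coding sequence followed by an SV40 poly(A) signal. Only a short SV40 promoter fragment is annotated nearby, which fits the Flp-In arrangement in which hygromycin resistance is activated only after FLP-mediated recombination places it behind a genomic promoter. The vector is therefore suited to generating isogenic, single-copy, inducible lines expressing FLAG-tagged proteins, for example for affinity purification or interaction studies.
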