Features (pLannotate 1.2.2; 28 found; start..end, strand, type, name):
    362..487     +  CDS            ble (fragment): BLE_KLEPN - Experimental evidence at protein level: Swiss-Prot protein existence level 1. Binding protein with a strong affinity to the bleomycin family of antibiotics. Binds to CL990; an antimitotic-antibiotic compound. From Klebsiella pneumoniae.
    482..603     +  polyA_signal   SV40 poly(A) signal: SV40 polyadenylation signal
    676..692     -  protein_bind   lac operator: The lac repressor binds to the lac operator to inhibit transcription in E. coli. This inhibition can be relieved by adding lactose or isopropyl-β-D-thiogalactopyranoside (IPTG). lac repressor encoded by lacI
    700..730     -  promoter       lac promoter: promoter for the E. coli lac operon
    745..766     -  protein_bind   CAP binding site: CAP binding activates transcription in the presence of cAMP. E. coli catabolite activator protein
    779..871     -  CDS            lacI (fragment): lac repressor; lacI; The lac repressor binds to the lac operator to inhibit transcription in E. coli. This inhibition can be relieved by adding lactose or isopropyl-β-D-thiogalactopyranoside (IPTG).
   1054..1642    -  rep_origin     ori: high-copy-number ColE1/pMB1/pBR322/pUC origin of replication
   1813..2673    -  CDS            AmpR: β-lactamase; bla; confers resistance to ampicillin, carbenicillin, and related antibiotics
   2674..2778    -  promoter       AmpR promoter: bla
   2837..2889    -  misc_feature   bom (fragment): basis of mobility region from pBR322
   3070..3090    +  promoter       tight TRE promoter (fragment): Tet-responsive promoter PTight, consisting of seven tet operator sequences followed by the minimal CMV promoter
   3107..3127    +  promoter       tight TRE promoter (fragment): Tet-responsive promoter PTight, consisting of seven tet operator sequences followed by the minimal CMV promoter
   3144..3164    +  promoter       tight TRE promoter (fragment): Tet-responsive promoter PTight, consisting of seven tet operator sequences followed by the minimal CMV promoter
   3181..3201    +  promoter       tight TRE promoter (fragment): Tet-responsive promoter PTight, consisting of seven tet operator sequences followed by the minimal CMV promoter
   3209..3254    +  promoter       TRE3GV promoter (fragment): 3rd-generation Tet-responsive promoter that can be activated by binding of Tet-On® 3G, optimized for retroviral and lentiviral vectors
   3351..3475    +  protein_bind   attR1: mutant version of attR; recombination site for the Gateway® LR reaction LR Clonase™
   3500..3530    +  promoter       lac UV5 promoter: E. coli lac promoter with an "up" mutation
   3554..3583    +  promoter       cat promoter (fragment): promoter of the E. coli cat gene encoding chloramphenicol acetyltransferase
   3584..4243    +  CDS            CmR: chloramphenicol acetyltransferase; cat; confers resistance to chloramphenicol
   4422..4580    +  CDS            ccdA (fragment): CCDA_ECO57 - Also known as H, letA. Experimental evidence at protein level: Swiss-Prot protein existence level 1. Antitoxin component of a type II toxin-antitoxin (TA) system which inhibits the post-segregational killing (PSK) of plasmid-free cells, also referred to as a plasmid addiction system. Binds to and blocks the activity of CcdB; will also remove bound CcdB protein from the CcdB-GyrA complex by forming a CcdA-CcdB complex, a process termed rejuvenation. Functions as a transcriptional corepressor for the ccdAB operon, repression also requires CcdB (By similarity). From Escherichia coli
   4585..4887    +  CDS            ccdB: CCDB_ECOLI - Also known as G, letB, letD. Experimental evidence at protein level: Swiss-Prot protein existence level 1. Toxic component of a type II toxin-antitoxin (TA) system, functioning in plasmid maintainence. Responsible for the post- segregational killing (PSK) of plasmid-free cells, also referred to as a plasmid addiction system. Half-life of over 2 hours. Cell killing by CcdB is accompanied by filamentation, defects in chromosome and plasmid segregation, defects in cell division, formation of anucleate cells, decreased DNA synthesis and plasmid loss. Interferes with the activity of DN
   4931..5055    -  protein_bind   attR2: mutant version of attR; recombination site for the Gateway® LR reaction LR Clonase™
   5066..5131    +  CDS            3xFLAG: three tandem FLAG® epitope tags, followed by an enterokinase cleavage site
   5178..5402    +  polyA_signal   bGH poly(A) signal: bovine growth hormone polyadenylation signal
   5406..5427    +  promoter       SV40 promoter (fragment): SV40 enhancer and early promoter
   5448..5681    +  rep_origin     f1 ori (fragment) (sequence partly withheld): f1 bacteriophage origin of replication; arrow indicates direction of (+) strand synthesis
   5686..5733    +  protein_bind   FRT: FLP-mediated recombination occurs in the 8-bp core sequence TCTAGAAA (Turan and Bode, 2011). FLP recombinase from the Saccharomyces cerevisiae 2μ plasmid
   5741..352     +  CDS            HygR (across the origin): hygromycin B phosphotransferase confers resistance to hygromycin
>Addgene plasmid #212045 | 3'-3xFLAG minimal CMV pCDNA5 | addgene full sequence | sequence record 421251 | Addgene NGS Result
CCAATACGAGGTCGCCAACATCTTCTTCTGGAGGCCGTGGTTGGCTTGTATGGAGCAGCAGACGCGCTAC
TTCGAGCGGAGGCATCCGGAGCTTGCAGGATCGCCGCGGCTCCGGGCGTATATGCTCCGCATTGGTCTTG
ACCAACTCTATCAGAGCTTGGTTGACGGCAATTTCGATGATGCAGCTTGGGCGCAGGGTCGATGCGACGC
AATCGTCCGATCCGGAGCCGGGACTGTCGGGCGTACACAAATCGCCCGCAGAAGCGCGGCCGTCTGGACC
GATGGCTGTGTAGAAGTACTCGCCGATAGTGGAAACCGACGCCCCAGCACTCGTCCGAGGGCAAAGGAAT
AGCACGTACTACGAGATTTCGATTCCACCGCCGCCTTCTATGAAAGGTTGGGCTTCGGAATCGTTTTCCG
GGACGCCGGCTGGATGATCCTCCAGCGCGGGGATCTCATGCTGGAGTTCTTCGCCCACCCCAACTTGTTT
ATTGCAGCTTATAATGGTTACAAATAAAGCAATAGCATCACAAATTTCACAAATAAAGCATTTTTTTCAC
TGCATTCTAGTTGTGGTTTGTCCAAACTCATCAATGTATCTTATCATGTCTGTATACCGTCGACCTCTAG
CTAGAGCTTGGCGTAATCATGGTCATAGCTGTTTCCTGTGTGAAATTGTTATCCGCTCACAATTCCACAC
AACATACGAGCCGGAAGCATAAAGTGTAAAGCCTGGGGTGCCTAATGAGTGAGCTAACTCACATTAATTG
CGTTGCGCTCACTGCCCGCTTTCCAGTCGGGAAACCTGTCGTGCCAGCTGCATTAATGAATCGGCCAACG
CGCGGGGAGAGGCGGTTTGCGTATTGGGCGCTCTTCCGCTTCCTCGCTCACTGACTCGCTGCGCTCGGTC
GTTCGGCTGCGGCGAGCGGTATCAGCTCACTCAAAGGCGGTAATACGGTTATCCACAGAATCAGGGGATA
ACGCAGGAAAGAACATGTGAGCAAAAGGCCAGCAAAAGGCCAGGAACCGTAAAAAGGCCGCGTTGCTGGC
GTTTTTCCATAGGCTCCGCCCCCCTGACGAGCATCACAAAAATCGACGCTCAAGTCAGAGGTGGCGAAAC
CCGACAGGACTATAAAGATACCAGGCGTTTCCCCCTGGAAGCTCCCTCGTGCGCTCTCCTGTTCCGACCC
TGCCGCTTACCGGATACCTGTCCGCCTTTCTCCCTTCGGGAAGCGTGGCGCTTTCTCATAGCTCACGCTG
TAGGTATCTCAGTTCGGTGTAGGTCGTTCGCTCCAAGCTGGGCTGTGTGCACGAACCCCCCGTTCAGCCC
GACCGCTGCGCCTTATCCGGTAACTATCGTCTTGAGTCCAACCCGGTAAGACACGACTTATCGCCACTGG
CAGCAGCCACTGGTAACAGGATTAGCAGAGCGAGGTATGTAGGCGGTGCTACAGAGTTCTTGAAGTGGTG
GCCTAACTACGGCTACACTAGAAGAACAGTATTTGGTATCTGCGCTCTGCTGAAGCCAGTTACCTTCGGA
AAAAGAGTTGGTAGCTCTTGATCCGGCAAACAAACCACCGCTGGTAGCGGTGGTTTTTTTGTTTGCAAGC
AGCAGATTACGCGCAGAAAAAAAGGATCTCAAGAAGATCCTTTGATCTTTTCTACGGGGTCTGACGCTCA
GTGGAACGAAAACTCACGTTAAGGGATTTTGGTCATGAGATTATCAAAAAGGATCTTCACCTAGATCCTT
TTAAATTAAAAATGAAGTTTTAAATCAATCTAAAGTATATATGAGTAAACTTGGTCTGACAGTTACCAAT
GCTTAATCAGTGAGGCACCTATCTCAGCGATCTGTCTATTTCGTTCATCCATAGTTGCCTGACTCCCCGT
CGTGTAGATAACTACGATACGGGAGGGCTTACCATCTGGCCCCAGTGCTGCAATGATACCGCGAGACCCA
CGCTCACCGGCTCCAGATTTATCAGCAATAAACCAGCCAGCCGGAAGGGCCGAGCGCAGAAGTGGTCCTG
CAACTTTATCCGCCTCCATCCAGTCTATTAATTGTTGCCGGGAAGCTAGAGTAAGTAGTTCGCCAGTTAA
TAGTTTGCGCAACGTTGTTGCCATTGCTACAGGCATCGTGGTGTCACGCTCGTCGTTTGGTATGGCTTCA
TTCAGCTCCGGTTCCCAACGATCAAGGCGAGTTACATGATCCCCCATGTTGTGCAAAAAAGCGGTTAGCT
CCTTCGGTCCTCCGATCGTTGTCAGAAGTAAGTTGGCCGCAGTGTTATCACTCATGGTTATGGCAGCACT
GCATAATTCTCTTACTGTCATGCCATCCGTAAGATGCTTTTCTGTGACTGGTGAGTACTCAACCAAGTCA
TTCTGAGAATAGTGTATGCGGCGACCGAGTTGCTCTTGCCCGGCGTCAATACGGGATAATACCGCGCCAC
ATAGCAGAACTTTAAAAGTGCTCATCATTGGAAAACGTTCTTCGGGGCGAAAACTCTCAAGGATCTTACC
GCTGTTGAGATCCAGTTCGATGTAACCCACTCGTGCACCCAACTGATCTTCAGCATCTTTTACTTTCACC
AGCGTTTCTGGGTGAGCAAAAACAGGAAGGCAAAATGCCGCAAAAAAGGGAATAAGGGCGACACGGAAAT
GTTGAATACTCATACTCTTCCTTTTTCAATATTATTGAAGCATTTATCAGGGTTATTGTCTCATGAGCGG
ATACATATTTGAATGTATTTAGAAAAATAAACAAATAGGGGTTCCGCGCACATTTCCCCGAAAAGTGCCA
CCTGACGTCGACGGATCGGGAGATCTCCCGATCCCCTATGGTGCACTCTCAGTACAATCTGCTCTGATGC
CGCATAGTTAAGCCAGTATCTGCTCCCTGCTTGTGTGTTGGAGGTCGCTGAGTAGTGCGCGAGCAAAATT
TAAGCTACAACAAGGCAAGGCTTGACCGACAATTGCATGAAGAATCTGCTTAGGGTTAGGCGTTTTGCGC
TGCTTCGCGATGTACGGGCCAGATATACGCGTCTCGAGGGATCCAAGCTGGCCGCACGTCTCCCTATCAG
TGATAGAGAAGTCGACACGTCTCGAGCTCCCTATCAGTGATAGAGAAGGTACGTCTAGAACGTCTCCCTA
TCAGTGATAGAGAAGTCGACACGTCTCGAGCTCCCTATCAGTGATAGAGAAGGTACCCCCTATATAAGCA
GAGCTCGTTTAGTGAACCGTCAGATCGCCTGGAGACGCCATCCACGCTGTTTTGACCTCCATAGAAGACA
CCGGGACCGATCCAGCCTCCGCGGAGGCTGGATCCTCTAGCGTTTAAACTTAAGCTTTAGACAAGTTTGT
ACAAAAAAGCTGAACGAGAAACGTAAAATGATATAAATATCAATATATTAAATTAGATTTTGCATAAAAA
ACAGACTACATAATACTGTAAAACACAACATATCCAGTCACTATGGCGGCCGCATTAGGCACCCCAGGCT
TTACACTTTATGCTTCCGGCTCGTATAATGTGTGGATTTTGAGTTAGGATCCGTCGAGATTTTCAGGAGC
TAAGGAAGCTAAAATGGAGAAAAAAATCACTGGATATACCACCGTTGATATATCCCAATGGCATCGTAAA
GAACATTTTGAGGCATTTCAGTCAGTTGCTCAATGTACCTATAACCAGACCGTTCAGCTGGATATTACGG
CCTTTTTAAAGACCGTAAAGAAAAATAAGCACAAGTTTTATCCGGCCTTTATTCACATTCTTGCCCGCCT
GATGAATGCTCATCCGGAATTCCGTATGGCAATGAAAGACGGTGAGCTGGTGATATGGGATAGTGTTCAC
CCTTGTTACACCGTTTTCCATGAGCAAACTGAAACGTTTTCATCGCTCTGGAGTGAATACCACGACGATT
TCCGGCAGTTTCTACACATATATTCGCAAGATGTGGCGTGTTACGGTGAAAACCTGGCCTATTTCCCTAA
AGGGTTTATTGAGAATATGTTTTTCGTCTCAGCCAATCCCTGGGTGAGTTTCACCAGTTTTGATTTAAAC
GTGGCCAATATGGACAACTTCTTCGCCCCCGTTTTCACCATGGGCAAATATTATACGCAAGGCGACAAGG
TGCTGATGCCGCTGGCGATTCAGGTTCATCATGCCGTTTGTGATGGCTTCCATGTCGGCAGAATGCTTAA
TGAATTACAACAGTACTGCGATGAGTGGCAGGGCGGGGCGTAAAGATCTGGATCCGGCTTACTAAAAGCC
AGATAACAGTATGCGTATTTGCGCGCTGATTTTTGCGGTATAAGAATATATACTGATATGTATACCCGAA
GTATGTCAAAAAGAGGTATGCTATGAAGCAGCGTATTACAGTGACAGTTGACAGCGACAGCTATCAGTTG
CTCAAGGCATATATGATGTCAATATCTCCGGTCTGGTAAGCACAACCATGCAGAATGAAGCCCGTCGTCT
GCGTGCCGAACGCTGGAAAGCGGAAAATCAGGAAGGGATGGCTGAGGTCGCCCGGTTTATTGAAATGAAC
GGCTCTTTTGCTGACGAGAACAGGGGCTGGTGAAATGCAGTTTAAGGTTTACACCTATAAAAGAGAGAGC
CGTTATCGTCTGTTTGTGGATGTACAGAGTGATATTATTGACACGCCCGGGCGACGGATGGTGATCCCCC
TGGCCAGTGCACGTCTGCTGTCAGATAAAGTCTCCCGTGAACTTTACCCGGTGGTGCATATCGGGGATGA
AAGCTGGCGCATGATGACCACCGATATGGCCAGTGTGCCGGTCTCCGTTATCGGGGAAGAAGTGGCTGAT
CTCAGCCACCGCGAAAATGACATCAAAAACGCCATTAACCTGATGTTCTGGGGAATATAAATGTCAGGCT
CCCTTATACACAGCCAGTCTGCAGGTCGACCATAGTGACTGGATATGTTGTGTTTTACAGTATTATGTAG
TCTGTTTTTTATGCAAAATCTAATTTAATATATTGATATTTATATCATTTTACGTTTCTCGTTCAGCTTT
CTTGTACAAAGTGGTTGATTCTAGAGACTACAAAGACCATGACGGTGATTATAAAGATCATGACATCGAT
TACAAGGATGACGATGACAAGTAACTCGAGTCTAGAGGGCCCGTTTAAACCCGCTGATCAGCCTCGACTG
TGCCTTCTAGTTGCCAGCCATCTGTTGTTTGCCCCTCCCCCGTGCCTTCCTTGACCCTGGAAGGTGCCAC
TCCCACTGTCCTTTCCTAATAAAATGAGGAAATTGCATCGCATTGTCTGAGTAGGTGTCATTCTATTCTG
GGGGGTGGGGTGGGGCAGGACAGCAAGGGGGAGGATTGGGAAGACAATAGCAGGCATGCTGGGGATGCGG
TGGGCTCTATGGCTTCTGAGGCGGAAAGAACCAGCTGGGGCTCTAGGGGGTATCCCC
[124 nt withheld, positions 5448-5571]
C
[91 nt withheld, positions 5573-5663]
AGGGTGATGGTTCACGTACCTAGAAGTTCCTATTCCGAAGTTCCTATTCTCTAGAAAGTATAGGAACTTC
CTTGGCCAAAAAGCCTGAACTCACCGCGACGTCTGTCGAGAAGTTTCTGATCGAAAAGTTCGACAGCGTC
TCCGACCTGATGCAGCTCTCGGAGGGCGAAGAATCTCGTGCTTTCAGCTTCGATGTAGGAGGGCGTGGAT
ATGTCCTGCGGGTAAATAGCTGCGCCGATGGTTTCTACAAAGATCGTTATGTTTATCGGCACTTTGCATC
GGCCGCGCTCCCGATTCCGGAAGTGCTTGACATTGGGGAGTTCAGCGAGAGCCTGACCTATTGCATCTCC
CGCCGTGCACAGGGTGTCACGTTGCAAGACCTGCCTGAAACCGAACTGCCCGCTGTTCTGCAGCCGGTCG
CGGAGGCCATGGATGCGATCGCTGCGGCCGATCTTAGCCAGACGAGCGGGTTCGGCCCATTCGGACCGCA
AGGAATCGGTCAATACACTACATGGCGTGATTTCATATGCGCGATTGCTGATCCCCATGTGTATCACTGG
CAAACTGTGATGGACGACACCGTCAGTGCGTCCGTCGCGCAGGCTCTCGATGAGCTGATGCTTTGGGCCG
AGGACTGCCCCGAAGTCCGGCACCTCGTGCACGCGGATTTCGGCTCCAACAATGTCCTGACGGACAATGG
CCGCATAACAGCGGTCATTGACTGGAGCGAGGCGATGTTCGGGGATTC
